>Addgene plasmid #127496 | pcDNA3.1/NDUFS2 _34-78/myc-His | addgene full sequence | sequence record 250175 | Addgene NGS Result
AAGCCAGTATCTGCTCCCTGCTTGTGTGTTGGAGGTCGCTGAGTAGTGCGCGAGCAAAATTTAAGCTACA
ACAAGGCAAGGCTTGACCGACAATTGCATGAAGAATCTGCTTAGGGTTAGGCGTTTTGCGCTGCTTCGCG
ATGTACGGGCCAGATATACGCGTTGACATTGATTATTGACTAGTTATTAATAGTAATCAATTACGGGGTC
ATTAGTTCATAGCCCATATATGGAGTTCCGCGTTACATAACTTACGGTAAATGGCCCGCCTGGCTGACCG
CCCAACGACCCCCGCCCATTGACGTCAATAATGACGTATGTTCCCATAGTAACGCCAATAGGGACTTTCC
ATTGACGTCAATGGGTGGAGTATTTACGGTAAACTGCCCACTTGGCAGTACATCAAGTGTATCATATGCC
AAGTACGCCCCCTATTGACGTCAATGACGGTAAATGGCCCGCCTGGCATTATGCCCAGTACATGACCTTA
TGGGACTTTCCTACTTGGCAGTACATCTACGTATTAGTCATCGCTATTACCATGGTGATGCGGTTTTGGC
AGTACATCAATGGGCGTGGATAGCGGTTTGACTCACGGGGATTTCCAAGTCTCCACCCCATTGACGTCAA
TGGGAGTTTGTTTTGGCACCAAAATCAACGGGACTTTCCAAAATGTCGTAACAACTCCGCCCCATTGACG
CAAATGGGCGGTAGGCGTGTACGGTGGGAGGTCTATATAAGCAGAGCTCTCTGGCTAACTAGAGAACCCA
CTGCTTACTGGCTTATCGAAATTAATACGACTCACTATAGGGAGACCCAAGCTGGCTAGCTAAGATGGCG
GCGCTGAGGGCTTTGTGCGGCTTCCGGGGCGTCGCGGCCCAGGTGCTGCGGCCTGGGGCTGGAGTCCGAT
TGCCGATTCAGCCCAGCAGAGGTAACATTACCCTGAACTTTGGGCCCCAACACCCAGCAGCGCATGGTGT
CCTGCGACTAGTGATGGAATTGAGTGGGGAGATGGTGCGGAAGTGTGATCCTCACATCGGGCTCCTGCAC
CGAGGCACTGAGAAGCTCATTGAATACAAGACCTATCTTCAGGCCCTTCCATACTTTGACCGGCTAGACT
ATGTGTCCATGATGTGTAACGAACAGGCCTATTCTCTAGCTGTGGAGAAGTTGCTAAACATCCGGCCTCC
TCCTCGGGCACAGTGGATCCGAGTGCTGTTTGGAGAAATCACACGTTTGTTGAACCACATCATGGCTGTG
ACCACACATGCCCTGGACCTTGGGGCCATGACCCCTTTCTTCTGGCTGTTTGAAGAAAGGGAGAAGATGT
TTGAGTTCTACGAGCGAGTGTCTGGAGCCCGAATGCATGCTGCTTATATCCGGCCAGGAGGAGTGCACCA
GGACCTACCCCTTGGGCTTATGGATGACATTTATCAGTTTTCTAAGAACTTCTCTCTTCGGCTTGATGAG
TTGGAGGAGTTGCTGACCAACAATAGGATCTGGCGAAATCGGACAATTGACATTGGGGTTGTAACAGCAG
AAGAAGCACTTAACTATGGTTTTAGTGGAGTGATGCTTCGGGGCTCAGGCATCCAGTGGGACCTGCGGAA
GACCCAGCCCTATGATGTTTACGACCAGGTTGAGTTTGATGTTCCTGTTGGTTCTCGAGGGGACTGCTAT
GATAGGTACCTGTGCCGGGTGGAGGAGATGCGCCAGTCCCTGAGAATTATCGCACAGTGTCTAAACAAGA
TGCCTCCTGGGGAGATCAAGGTTGATGATGCCAAAGTGTCTCCACCTAAGCGAGCAGAGATGAAGACTTC
CATGGAGTCACTGATTCATCACTTTAAGTTGTATACTGAGGGCTACCAAGTTCCTCCAGGAGCCACATAT
ACTGCCATTGAGGCTCCCAAGGGAGAGTTTGGGGTGTACCTGGTGTCTGATGGCAGCAGCCGCCCTTATC
GATGCAAGATCAAGGCTCCTGGTTTTGCCCATCTGGCTGGTTTGGACAAGATGTCTAAGGGACACATGTT
GGCAGATGTCGTTGCCATCATAGGTACCCAAGATATTGTATTTGGAGAAGTAGATCGGGCGGCCGCCACT
GTGCTGGATATCTGCAGAATTCCACCACACTGGACTAGTGGATCCGAGCTCGGTACCAAGCTTGGGCCCG
AACAAAAACTCATCTCAGAAGAGGATCTGAATAGCGCCGTCGACCATCATCATCATCATCATTGAGTTTA
AACGGTCTCCAGCTTAAGTTTAAACCGCTGATCAGCCTCGACTGTGCCTTCTAGTTGCCAGCCATCTGTT
GTTTGCCCCTCCCCCGTGCCTTCCTTGACCCTGGAAGGTGCCACTCCCACTGTCCTTTCCTAATAAAATG
AGGAAATTGCATCGCATTGTCTGAGTAGGTGTCATTCTATTCTGGGGGGTGGGGTGGGGCAGGACAGCAA
GGGGGAGGATTGGGAAGACAATAGCAGGCATGCTGGGGATGCGGTGGGCTCTATGGCTTCTGAGGCGGAA
AGAACCAGCTGGGGCTCTAGGGGGTATCCCC
[124 nt withheld, positions 2552-2675]
C
[91 nt withheld, positions 2677-2767]
A
[49 nt withheld, positions 2769-2817]
CCTTTGACGTTGGAGTCCACGTTCTTT
[37 nt withheld, positions 2845-2881]
ACCCTATCTCGGTCTATTCTTTTGATTTATAAGGGATTTTGCCGATTTCGGCCTATTGGTTAAAAAATGA
GCTGATTTAACAAAAATTTAACGCGAATTAATTCTGTGGAATGTGTGTCAGTTAGGGTGTGGAAAGTCCC
CAGGCTCCCCAGCAGGCAGAAGTATGCAAAGCATGCATCTCAATTAGTCAGCAACCAGGTGTGGAAAGTC
CCCAGGCTCCCCAGCAGGCAGAAGTATGCAAAGCATGCATCTCAATTAGTCAGCAACCATAGTCCCGCCC
CTAACTCCGCCCATCCCGCCCCTAACTCCGCCCAGTTCCGCCCATTCTCCGCCCCATGGCTGACTAATTT
TTTTTATTTATGCAGAGGCCGAGGCCGCCTCTGCCTCTGAGCTATTCCAGAAGTAGTGAGGAGGCTTTTT
TGGAGGCCTAGGCTTTTGCAAAAAGCTCCCGGGAGCTTGTATATCCATTTTCGGATCTGATCAAGAGACA
GGATGAGGATCGTTTCGCATGATTGAACAAGATGGATTGCACGCAGGTTCTCCGGCCGCTTGGGTGGAGA
GGCTATTCGGCTATGACTGGGCACAACAGACAATCGGCTGCTCTGATGCCGCCGTGTTCCGGCTGTCAGC
GCAGGGGCGCCCGGTTCTTTTTGTCAAGACCGACCTGTCCGGTGCCCTGAATGAACTGCAGGACGAGGCA
GCGCGGCTATCGTGGCTGGCCACGACGGGCGTTCCTTGCGCAGCTGTGCTCGACGTTGTCACTGAAGCGG
GAAGGGACTGGCTGCTATTGGGCGAAGTGCCGGGGCAGGATCTCCTGTCATCTCACCTTGCTCCTGCCGA
GAAAGTATCCATCATGGCTGATGCAATGCGGCGGCTGCATACGCTTGATCCGGCTACCTGCCCATTCGAC
CACCAAGCGAAACATCGCATCGAGCGAGCACGTACTCGGATGGAAGCCGGTCTTGTCGATCAGGATGATC
TGGACGAAGAGCATCAGGGGCTCGCGCCAGCCGAACTGTTCGCCAGGCTCAAGGCGCGCATGCCCGACGG
CGAGGATCTCGTCGTGACCCATGGCGATGCCTGCTTGCCGAATATCATGGTGGAAAATGGCCGCTTTTCT
GGATTCATCGACTGTGGCCGGCTGGGTGTGGCGGACCGCTATCAGGACATAGCGTTGGCTACCCGTGATA
TTGCTGAAGAGCTTGGCGGCGAATGGGCTGACCGCTTCCTCGTGCTTTACGGTATCGCCGCTCCCGATTC
GCAGCGCATCGCCTTCTATCGCCTTCTTGACGAGTTCTTCTGAGCGGGACTCTGGGGTTCGAAATGACCG
ACCAAGCGACGCCCAACCTGCCATCACGAGATTTCGATTCCACCGCCGCCTTCTATGAAAGGTTGGGCTT
CGGAATCGTTTTCCGGGACGCCGGCTGGATGATCCTCCAGCGCGGGGATCTCATGCTGGAGTTCTTCGCC
CACCCCAACTTGTTTATTGCAGCTTATAATGGTTACAAATAAAGCAATAGCATCACAAATTTCACAAATA
AAGCATTTTTTTCACTGCATTCTAGTTGTGGTTTGTCCAAACTCATCAATGTATCTTATCATGTCTGTAT
ACCGTCGACCTCTAGCTAGAGCTTGGCGTAATCATGGTCATAGCTGTTTCCTGTGTGAAATTGTTATCCG
CTCACAATTCCACACAACATACGAGCCGGAAGCATAAAGTGTAAAGCCTGGGGTGCCTAATGAGTGAGCT
AACTCACATTAATTGCGTTGCGCTCACTGCCCGCTTTCCAGTCGGGAAACCTGTCGTGCCAGCTGCATTA
ATGAATCGGCCAACGCGCGGGGAGAGGCGGTTTGCGTATTGGGCGCTCTTCCGCTTCCTCGCTCACTGAC
TCGCTGCGCTCGGTCGTTCGGCTGCGGCGAGCGGTATCAGCTCACTCAAAGGCGGTAATACGGTTATCCA
CAGAATCAGGGGATAACGCAGGAAAGAACATGTGAGCAAAAGGCCAGCAAAAGGCCAGGAACCGTAAAAA
GGCCGCGTTGCTGGCGTTTTTCCATAGGCTCCGCCCCCCTGACGAGCATCACAAAAATCGACGCTCAAGT
CAGAGGTGGCGAAACCCGACAGGACTATAAAGATACCAGGCGTTTCCCCCTGGAAGCTCCCTCGTGCGCT
CTCCTGTTCCGACCCTGCCGCTTACCGGATACCTGTCCGCCTTTCTCCCTTCGGGAAGCGTGGCGCTTTC
TCATAGCTCACGCTGTAGGTATCTCAGTTCGGTGTAGGTCGTTCGCTCCAAGCTGGGCTGTGTGCACGAA
CCCCCCGTTCAGCCCGACCGCTGCGCCTTATCCGGTAACTATCGTCTTGAGTCCAACCCGGTAAGACACG
ACTTATCGCCACTGGCAGCAGCCACTGGTAACAGGATTAGCAGAGCGAGGTATGTAGGCGGTGCTACAGA
GTTCTTGAAGTGGTGGCCTAACTACGGCTACACTAGAAGAACAGTATTTGGTATCTGCGCTCTGCTGAAG
CCAGTTACCTTCGGAAAAAGAGTTGGTAGCTCTTGATCCGGCAAACAAACCACCGCTGGTAGCGGTGGTT
TTTTTGTTTGCAAGCAGCAGATTACGCGCAGAAAAAAAGGATCTCAAGAAGATCCTTTGATCTTTTCTAC
GGGGTCTGACGCTCAGTGGAACGAAAACTCACGTTAAGGGATTTTGGTCATGAGATTATCAAAAAGGATC
TTCACCTAGATCCTTTTAAATTAAAAATGAAGTTTTAAATCAATCTAAAGTATATATGAGTAAACTTGGT
CTGACAGTTACCAATGCTTAATCAGTGAGGCACCTATCTCAGCGATCTGTCTATTTCGTTCATCCATAGT
TGCCTGACTCCCCGTCGTGTAGATAACTACGATACGGGAGGGCTTACCATCTGGCCCCAGTGCTGCAATG
ATACCGCGAGACCCACGCTCACCGGCTCCAGATTTATCAGCAATAAACCAGCCAGCCGGAAGGGCCGAGC
GCAGAAGTGGTCCTGCAACTTTATCCGCCTCCATCCAGTCTATTAATTGTTGCCGGGAAGCTAGAGTAAG
TAGTTCGCCAGTTAATAGTTTGCGCAACGTTGTTGCCATTGCTACAGGCATCGTGGTGTCACGCTCGTCG
TTTGGTATGGCTTCATTCAGCTCCGGTTCCCAACGATCAAGGCGAGTTACATGATCCCCCATGTTGTGCA
AAAAAGCGGTTAGCTCCTTCGGTCCTCCGATCGTTGTCAGAAGTAAGTTGGCCGCAGTGTTATCACTCAT
GGTTATGGCAGCACTGCATAATTCTCTTACTGTCATGCCATCCGTAAGATGCTTTTCTGTGACTGGTGAG
TACTCAACCAAGTCATTCTGAGAATAGTGTATGCGGCGACCGAGTTGCTCTTGCCCGGCGTCAATACGGG
ATAATACCGCGCCACATAGCAGAACTTTAAAAGTGCTCATCATTGGAAAACGTTCTTCGGGGCGAAAACT
CTCAAGGATCTTACCGCTGTTGAGATCCAGTTCGATGTAACCCACTCGTGCACCCAACTGATCTTCAGCA
TCTTTTACTTTCACCAGCGTTTCTGGGTGAGCAAAAACAGGAAGGCAAAATGCCGCAAAAAAGGGAATAA
GGGCGACACGGAAATGTTGAATACTCATACTCTTCCTTTTTCAATATTATTGAAGCATTTATCAGGGTTA
TTGTCTCATGAGCGGATACATATTTGAATGTATTTAGAAAAATAAACAAATAGGGGTTCCGCGCACATTT
CCCCGAAAAGTGCCACCTGACGTCGACGGATCGGGAGATCTCCCGATCCCCTATGGTGCACTCTCAGTAC
AATCTGCTCTGATGCCGCATAGTT
Features (pLannotate 1.2.2; 21 found; start..end, strand, type, name):
    165..544     +  enhancer       CMV enhancer: human cytomegalovirus immediate early enhancer
    545..748     +  promoter       CMV promoter: human cytomegalovirus (CMV) immediate early promoter
    744..777     +  LTR            5' LTR (truncated) (fragment): truncated 5' long terminal repeat (LTR) from HIV-1
    793..811     +  promoter       T7 promoter: promoter for bacteriophage T7 RNA polymerase
    835..2088    +  CDS            NDUFS2 (fragment): NDUS2_HUMAN - Experimental evidence at protein level: Swiss-Prot protein existence level 1. Core subunit of the mitochondrial membrane respiratory chain NADH dehydrogenase (Complex I) which catalyzes electron transfer from NADH through the respiratory chain, using ubiquinone as an electron acceptor (PubMed:30922174, PubMed:22036843). Essential for the catalytic activity of complex I (PubMed:30922174, PubMed:22036843). Essential for the assembly of complex I (By similarity). Redox- sensitive, critical component of the oxygen-sensing pathway in the pulmonary vasculature which plays a key role in
   2215..2232    +  CDS            capTEV™ (fragment): composite tag for in vivo biotinylation, TEV protease cleavage, and 6xHis tagging
   2282..2506    +  polyA_signal   bGH poly(A) signal: bovine growth hormone polyadenylation signal
   2510..2531    +  promoter       SV40 promoter (fragment): SV40 enhancer and early promoter
   2552..2980    +  rep_origin     f1 ori (sequence partly withheld): f1 bacteriophage origin of replication; arrow indicates direction of (+) strand synthesis
   2994..3323    +  promoter       SV40 promoter: SV40 enhancer and early promoter
   3390..4181    +  CDS            neo: KKA2_KLEPN - Also known as kan, nptII. Experimental evidence at protein level: Swiss-Prot protein existence level 1. Resistance to kanamycin, neomycin, paromomycin, ribostamycin, butirosin and gentamicin B. From Klebsiella pneumoniae.
   4205..4363    +  CDS            ble (fragment): BLE_KLEPN - Experimental evidence at protein level: Swiss-Prot protein existence level 1. Binding protein with a strong affinity to the bleomycin family of antibiotics. Binds to CL990; an antimitotic-antibiotic compound. From Klebsiella pneumoniae.
   4358..4479    +  polyA_signal   SV40 poly(A) signal: SV40 polyadenylation signal
   4552..4568    -  protein_bind   lac operator: The lac repressor binds to the lac operator to inhibit transcription in E. coli. This inhibition can be relieved by adding lactose or isopropyl-β-D-thiogalactopyranoside (IPTG). lac repressor encoded by lacI
   4576..4606    -  promoter       lac promoter: promoter for the E. coli lac operon
   4621..4642    -  protein_bind   CAP binding site: CAP binding activates transcription in the presence of cAMP. E. coli catabolite activator protein
   4655..4747    -  CDS            lacI (fragment): lac repressor; lacI; The lac repressor binds to the lac operator to inhibit transcription in E. coli. This inhibition can be relieved by adding lactose or isopropyl-β-D-thiogalactopyranoside (IPTG).
   4930..5518    -  rep_origin     ori: high-copy-number ColE1/pMB1/pBR322/pUC origin of replication
   5689..6549    -  CDS            AmpR: β-lactamase; bla; confers resistance to ampicillin, carbenicillin, and related antibiotics
   6550..6654    -  promoter       AmpR promoter: bla
   6713..10      -  misc_feature   bom (fragment) (across the origin): basis of mobility region from pBR322
