[The description below was written by a language model from this plasmid's Addgene catalogue record and pLannotate feature annotations shown in this document.]
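Description:
pcDNA3.1/NDUFS2 _34-78/myc-His is a mammalian expression plasmid built on the Invitrogen pcDNA3.1/myc-His(-)A backbone, carrying a mutant form of human NDUFS2, a core subunit of mitochondrial respiratory complex I (NADH:ubiquinone oxidoreductase) that is needed for the enzyme's catalytic activity and assembly. The mutation is recorded only as "_34-78". This most likely denotes a deletion of residues 34–78, with the delta symbol lost from the name, and the annotation of the roughly 1.25 kb coding region as an NDUFS2 fragment is consistent with that, but the record does not state it explicitly. The insert was cloned between NheI and NotI sites, placing it downstream of the CMV immediate-early enhancer and promoter and upstream of the bovine growth hormone polyadenylation signal. It is in frame with the backbone's C-terminal myc-His tag. The automated annotation picks up only the 6xHis portion, labelled as a capTEV fragment, and does not separately annotate the myc epitope. A T7 promoter lies just upstream of the insert.

The plasmid is propagated in E. coli through a high-copy pUC-type origin with ampicillin resistance, and it also carries an f1 origin. For selection in mammalian cells, an SV40 early promoter drives the neomycin resistance gene, terminated by an SV40 poly(A) signal, which allows G418 selection of stable transfectants. Several small annotated fragments (HIV-1 LTR, ble, lacI, bom) are probably backbone remnants or spurious similarity matches rather than functional elements. The stated purpose is expression of the myc-tagged NDUFS2 variant in mammalian cells, and the associated work concerns a ubiquinone-uncompetitive inhibitor of complex I in cancer metabolism.
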