Addgene plasmid #127496: pcDNA3.1/NDUFS2 _34-78/myc-His
Purpose: Expresses myc-tagged _34-78 NDUFS2 in mammalian cells
Depositing lab: Shashi Jain & Dieter Wolf. Publication: Metabolic targeting of cancer by a ubiquinone uncompetitive inhibitor of mitochondrial complex I. Jain S, Hu C, Kluza J, Ke W, Tian G, Giurgiu M, Bleilevens A, Campos AR, Charbono A, Stickeler E, Maurer J, Holinski-Feder E, Vaisburg A, Bureik M, Luo G, Marchetti P, Cheng Y, Wolf DA. Cell Chem Biol. 2021 Nov 23. pii: S2451-9456(21)00479-7. doi: 10.1016/j.chembiol.2021.11.002. PubMed 34852219.
Backbone
  Vector backbone: pcDNA3.1/myc-His(-)A
  Backbone manufacturer: Invitrogen
  Backbone size w/o insert (bp): 5500
  Vector type: Mammalian Expression
  Selectable markers: Neomycin (select with G418)
Growth in bacteria
  Bacterial resistance: Ampicillin, 100 μg/mL
  Growth temperature: 37°C
  Growth strain: DH5alpha
  Copy number: High Copy
Gene/Insert
  Gene/Insert name: NDUFS2 _34-78 (alt name: NADH:ubiquinone oxidoreductase core subunit S2)
  Species: H. sapiens (human)
  Insert size (bp): 1257
  Mutation: NDUFS2 _34-78
  Entrez Gene: NDUFS2 (a.k.a. CI-49, MC1DN6)
  Promoter: CMV
  Tag / fusion protein: myc-His (C terminal on backbone)
  Cloning method: Restriction Enzyme; 5′ cloning site NheI (unknown if destroyed); 3′ cloning site NotI (unknown if destroyed)
  Sequencing primers: 5′ tgtgatcctcacatcgggctcctgcacc; 3′ acctctgctgggctgaatcggcaatcgg
Terms and licenses: Academic/Nonprofit Terms; Industry Terms: Not Available to Industry
How to cite: pcDNA3.1/NDUFS2 _34-78/myc-His was a gift from Shashi Jain & Dieter Wolf (Addgene plasmid # 127496 ; http://n2t.net/addgene:127496 ; RRID:Addgene_127496)
